>Addgene plasmid #154781 | pAS_4xhyb PylT A41AA C55A CRFR1 95TAG 263TAA-HA | addgene full sequence | sequence record 310400 | Addgene NGS Result
CCCATTCGCCATTCAGGCTGCGCAACTGTTGGGAAGGGCGATCGGTGCGGGCCTCTTCGCTATTACGCCA
GCTGGCGAAAGGGGGATGTGCTGCAAGGCGATTAAGTTGGGTAACGCCAGGGTTTTCCCAGTCACGACGT
TGTAAAACGACGGCCAGTGAGCGCGCCTCGTTCATTCACGTTTTTGAACCCGTGGAGGACGGGCAGACTC
GCGGTGCAAATGTGTTTTACAGCGTGATGGAGCAGATGAAGATGCTCGACACGCTGCAGAACACGCAGCT
AGATTAACCCTAGAAAGATAATCATATTGTGACGTACGTTAAAGATAATCATGTGTAAAATTGACGCATG
TGTTTTATCGGTCTGTATATCGAGGTTTATTTATTAATTTGAATAGATATTAAGTTTTATTATATTTACA
CTTACATACTAATAATAAATTCAACAAACAATTTATTTATGTTTATTTATTTATTAAAAAAAACAAAAAC
TCAAAATTTCTTCTATAAAGTAACAAAACTTTTATGAGGGACAGCCCCCCCCCAAAGCCCCCAGGGATGT
AATTACGTCCCTCCCCCGCTAGGGGGCAGCAGCGAGCCGCCCGGGGCTCCGCTCCGGTCCGGCGCTCCCC
CCGCATCCCCGAGCCGGCAGCGTGCGGGGACAGCCCGGGCACGGGGAAGGTGGCACGGGATCGCTTTCCT
CTGAACGCTTCTCGCTGCTCTTTGAGCCTGCAGACACCTGGGGGGATACGGGGAAAAGGCCTCCACGGCC
AACTAGTGAGACGAAAAACCGCACTTGTCCGAGAGACCGGGGTGTCGAACCCCGCTTTACAGGTTTTAGA
GACCCGTTTGCTCGCCGGAGCGTCCCCCGAGGTACCCAGGCGGCGCACAAGCTATATAAACCTGAAGGAA
ATCTCAACTTTACACTTAGGTCAAGTTACTTATCGTACTAGAGCTTCAGCAGGAAATTTAACTAAAATCT
AATTTAACCAGCATAGCAAATATCATTTATTCCCAAAATGCTAAAGTTTGAGATAAACGGACTTGATTTC
CGGCTGTTTTGACACTATCCAGAATGCCTTGCAGATGGGTGGGGCATGCTAAATACTGCAGGCAAAAAAA
CCGCACTTGTCCGAGAGACCGGGGTGTCGAACCCCGCTTTACAGGTTTTAGAGACCCGTTTGCTCGCCGG
AGCGTCCCCCGAGGTACCCAGGCGGCGCACAAGCTATATAAACCTGAAGGAAATCTCAACTTTACACTTA
GGTCAAGTTACTTATCGTACTAGAGCTTCAGCAGGAAATTTAACTAAAATCTAATTTAACCAGCATAGCA
AATATCATTTATTCCCAAAATGCTAAAGTTTGAGATAAACGGACTTGATTTCCGGCTGTTTTGACACTAT
CCAGAATGCCTTGCAGATGGGTGGGGCATGCTAAATACTGCAGCAAGAAAAACCGCACTTGTCCGAGAGA
CCGGGGTGTCGAACCCCGCTTTACAGGTTTTAGAGACCCGTTTGCTCGCCGGAGCGTCCCCCGAGGTACC
CAGGCGGCGCACAAGCTATATAAACCTGAAGGAAATCTCAACTTTACACTTAGGTCAAGTTACTTATCGT
ACTAGAGCTTCAGCAGGAAATTTAACTAAAATCTAATTTAACCAGCATAGCAAATATCATTTATTCCCAA
AATGCTAAAGTTTGAGATAAACGGACTTGATTTCCGGCTGTTTTGACACTATCCAGAATGCCTTGCAGAT
GGGTGGGGCATGCTAAATACTGCAGCGATAAAAACCGCACTTGTCCGAGAGACCGGGGTGTCGAACCCCG
CTTTACAGGTTTTAGAGACCCGTTTGCTCGCCGGAGCGTCCCCCGAGGTACCCAGGCGGCGCACAAGCTA
TATAAACCTGAAGGAAATCTCAACTTTACACTTAGGTCAAGTTACTTATCGTACTAGAGCTTCAGCAGGA
AATTTAACTAAAATCTAATTTAACCAGCATAGCAAATATCATTTATTCCCAAAATGCTAAAGTTTGAGAT
AAACGGACTTGATTTCCGGCTGTTTTGACACTATCCAGAATGCCTTGCAGATGGGTGGGGCATGCTAAAT
ACTGCAGCTCCAAGGCCACTAGTGCTCTAGAAAGGATCTGCGATCGCTCCGGTGCCCGTCAGTGGGCAGA
GCGCACATCGCCCACAGTCCCCGAGAAGTTGGGGGGAGGGGTCGGCAATTGAACGGGTGCCTAGAGAAGG
TGGCGCGGGGTAAACTGGGAAAGTGATGTCGTGTACTGGCTCCGCCTTTTTCCCGAGGGTGGGGGAGAAC
CGTATATAAGTGCAGTAGTCGCCGTGAACGTTCTTTTTCGCAACGGGTTTGCCGCCAGAACACAGCTGAA
GCTTCGAGGGGCTCGCATCTCTCCTTCACGCGCCCGCCGCCCTACCTGAGGCCGCCATCCACGCCGGTTG
AGTCGCGTTCTGCCGCCTCCCGCCTGTGGTGCCTCCTGAACTGCGTCCGCCGTCTAGGTAAGTTTAAAGC
TCAGGTCGAGACCGGGCCTTTGTCCGGCGCTCCCTTGGAGCCTACCTAGACTCAGCCGGCTCTCCACGCT
TTGCCTGACCCTGCTTGCTCAACTCTACGTCTTTGTTTCGTTTTCTGTTCTGCGCCGTTACAGATCCAAG
CTGTGACCGGCGCCTACTCTAGAGCTAGCCACCATGGGACGGCGCCCGCAGCTCCGGCTCGTGAAGGCCC
TTCTCCTTCTGGGGCTGAACCCTGTGTCCACCTCCCTTCAGGATCAGCGCTGTGAGAACCTGTCCCTGAC
CAGCAATGTTTCTGGCCTGCAGTGCAATGCATCCGTGGACCTCATTGGCACCTGCTGGCCCCGGAGCCCT
GCGGGCCAGTTGGTGGTCCGACCCTGCCCTGCCTTTTTCTACGGTGTCCGCTACAACACGACAAACAATG
GCTACCGGGAGTGCCTGGCCAACGGCAGCTGGGCATAGCGTGTGAATTATTCTGAGTGCCAGGAGATTCT
CAACGAAGAGAAGAAGAGCAAAGTACACTACCATGTTGCAGTCATCATCAACTACCTGGGTCACTGCATC
TCCCTGGTAGCCCTCCTGGTGGCCTTTGTCCTCTTCTTGCGGCTCAGGAGCATCCGGTGCCTGAGAAACA
TCATCCACTGGAACCTCATCTCGGCTTTCATCCTACGCAACGCCACGTGGTTTGTGGTCCAGCTCACCGT
GAGCCCCGAGGTGCACCAGAGCAATGTGGCCTGGTGTAGGTTGGTGACAGCCGCCTACAATTACTTCCAT
GTAACCAACTTCTTCTGGATGTTCGGTGAGGGCTGCTACCTGCACACAGCCATTGTGCTCACGTACTCCA
CCGACCGTCTGCGCAAGTGGATGTTCGTCTGCATTGGCTGGGGTGTACCTTTCCCCATCATTGTGGCTTG
GGCCATTGGGAAGCTGCACTACGACAATGAAAAGTGCTGGTTTGGCAAATAACCTGGGGTATACACTGAC
TACATCTACCAGGGCCCCATGATCCTGGTCCTGCTGATCAACTTTATCTTTCTCTTCAACATTGTCCGCA
TCCTCATGACCAAACTCCGGGCATCCACTACATCTGAGACCATTCAGTACAGGAAGGCTGTGAAGGCCAC
TCTGGTGCTCCTGCCCCTTCTGGGCATCACCTACATGTTGTTCTTCGTCAACCCTGGAGAGGACGAGGTC
TCCAGGGTCGTCTTCATCTACTTCAACTCTTTTCTGGAGTCCTTTCAGGGCTTCTTTGTGTCTGTGTTCT
ACTGTTTTCTGAACAGTGAGGTCCGCTCCGCTATCCGGAAGAGGTGGCGTCGGTGGCAGGACAAGCACTC
CATCAGAGCCCGAGTGGCCCGAGCTATGTCCATCCCCACCTCCCCGACCAGAGTCAGCTTTCACAGCATC
AAGCAGTCCACAGCAGTGTACCCATACGATGTTCCAGATTACGCATGAAGGATCCGCGGCCGCGCCCCTC
TCCCTCCCCCCCCCCTAACGTTACTGGCCGAAGCCGCTTGGAATAAGGCCGGTGTGCGTTTGTCTATATG
TTATTTTCCACCATATTGCCGTCTTTTGGCAATGTGAGGGCCCGGAAACCTGGCCCTGTCTTCTTGACGA
GCATTCCTAGGGGTCTTTCCCCTCTCGCCAAAGGAATGCAAGGTCTGTTGAATGTCGTGAAGGAAGCAGT
TCCTCTGGAAGCTTCTTGAAGACAAACAACGTCTGTAGCGACCCTTTGCAGGCAGCGGAACCCCCCACCT
GGCGACAGGTGCCTCTGCGGCCAAAAGCCACGTGTATAAGATACACCTGCAAAGGCGGCACAACCCCAGT
GCCACGTTGTGAGTTGGATAGTTGTGGAAAGAGTCAAATGGCTCTCCTCAAGCGTATTCAACAAGGGGCT
GAAGGATGCCCAGAAGGTACCCCATTGTATGGGATCTGATCTGGGGCCTCGGTGCACATGCTTTACATGT
GTTTAGTCGAGGTTAAAAAAACGTCTAGGCCCCCCGAACCACGGGGACGTGGTTTTCCTTTGAAAAACAC
GATGATAATATGGCCACAACCATGGCGTCCGGAATGGCCAAGCCTTTGTCTCAAGAAGAATCCACCCTCA
TTGAAAGAGCAACGGCTACAATCAACAGCATCCCCATCTCTGAAGACTACAGCGTCGCCAGCGCAGCTCT
CTCTAGCGACGGCCGCATCTTCACTGGTGTCAATGTATATCATTTTACTGGGGGACCTTGTGCAGAACTC
GTGGTGCTGGGCACTGCTGCTGCTGCGGCAGCTGGCAACCTGACTTGTATCGTCGCGATCGGAAATGAGA
ACAGGGGCATCTTGAGCCCCTGCGGACGGTGCCGACAGGTGCTTCTCGATCTGCATCCTGGGATCAAAGC
CATAGTGAAGGACAGTGATGGACAGCCGACGGCAGTTGGGATTCGTGAATTGCTGCCCTCTGGTTATGTG
TGGGAGGGCTGACCATGGGTCGACAATCAACCTCTGGATTACAAAATTTGTGAAAGATTGACTGGTATTC
TTAACTATGTTGCTCCTTTTACGCTATGTGGATACGCTGCTTTAATGCCTTTGTATCATGCGTTAACTAA
ACTTGTTTATTGCAGCTTATAATGGTTACAAATAAAGCAATAGCATCACAAATTTCACAAATAAAGCATT
TTTTTCACTGCATTCTAGTTGTGGTTTGTCCAAACTCATCAATGTATCTTATCATGTCTGGAATTGACTC
AAATGATGTCAATTAGTCTATCAGAAGCTCATCTGGTCTCCCTTCCGGGGGACAAGACATCCCTGTTTAA
TATTTAAACAGCAGTGTTCCCAAACTGGGTTCTTATATCCCTTGCTCTGGTCAACCAGGTTGCAGGGTTT
CCTGTCCTCACAGGAACGAAGTCCCTAAAGAAACAGTGGCAGCCAGGTTTAGCCCCGGAATTGACTGGAT
TCCTTTTTTAGGGCCCATTGGTATGGCTTTTTCCCCGTATCCCCCCAGGTGTCTGCAGGCTCAAAGAGCA
GCGAGAAGCGTTCAGAGGAAAGCGATCCCGTGCCACCTTCCCCGTGCCCGGGCTGTCCCCGCACGCTGCC
GGCTCGGGGATGCGGGGGGAGCGCCGGACCGGAGCGGAGCCCCGGGCGGCTCGCTGCTGCCCCCTAGCGG
GGGAGGGACGTAATTACATCCCTGGGGGCTTTGGGGGGGGGCTGTCCCTGATATCTATAACAAGAAAATA
TATATATAATAAGTTATCACGTAAGTAGAACATGAAATAACAATATAATTATCGTATGAGTTAAATCTTA
AAAGTCACGTAAAAGATAATCATGCGTCATTTTGACTCACGCGGTCGTTATAGTTCAAAATCAGTGACAC
TTACCGCATTGACAAGCACGCCTCACGGGAGCTCCAAGCGGCGACTGAGATGTCCTAAATGCACAGCGAC
GGATTCGCGCTATTTAGAAAGAGAGAGCAATATTTCAAGAATGCATGCGTCAATTTTACGCAGACTATCT
TTCTAGGGTTAATCTAGCTGCATCAGGATCATATCGTCGGGTCTTTTTTCCGGCTCAGTCATCGCCCAAG
CTGGCGCTATCTGGGCATCGGGGAGGAAGAAGCCCGTGCCTTTTCCCGCGAGGTTGAAGCGGCATGGAAA
GAGTTTGCCGAGGATGACTGCTGCTGCATTGACGTTGAGCGAAAACGCACGTTTACCATGATGATTCGGG
AAGGTGTGGCCATGCACGCCTTTAACGGTGAACTGTTCGTTCAGGCCACCTGGGATACCAGTTCGTCGCG
GCTTTTCCGGACACAGTTCCGGATGGTCAGCCCGAAGCGCATCAGCAACCCGAACAATACCGGCGACAGC
CGGAACTGCCGTGCCGGTGTGCAGATTAATGACAGCGGTGCGGCGCTGGGATATTACGTCAGCGAGGACG
GGTATCCTGGCTGGATGCCGCAGAAATGGACATGGATACCCCGTGAGTTACCCGGCGGGCGCGCTTGGCG
TAATCATGGTCATAGCTGTTTCCTGTGTGAAATTGTTATCCGCTCACAATTCCACACAACATACGAGCCG
GAAGCATAAAGTGTAAAGCCTGGGGTGCCTAATGAGTGAGCTAACTCACATTAATTGCGTTGCGCTCACT
GCCCGCTTTCCAGTCGGGAAACCTGTCGTGCCAGCTGCATTAATGAATCGGCCAACGCGCGGGGAGAGGC
GGTTTGCGTATTGGGCGCTCTTCCGCTTCCTCGCTCACTGACTCGCTGCGCTCGGTCGTTCGGCTGCGGC
GAGCGGTATCAGCTCACTCAAAGGCGGTAATACGGTTATCCACAGAATCAGGGGATAACGCAGGAAAGAA
CATGTGAGCAAAAGGCCAGCAAAAGGCCAGGAACCGTAAAAAGGCCGCGTTGCTGGCGTTTTTCCATAGG
CTCCGCCCCCCTGACGAGCATCACAAAAATCGACGCTCAAGTCAGAGGTGGCGAAACCCGACAGGACTAT
AAAGATACCAGGCGTTTCCCCCTGGAAGCTCCCTCGTGCGCTCTCCTGTTCCGACCCTGCCGCTTACCGG
ATACCTGTCCGCCTTTCTCCCTTCGGGAAGCGTGGCGCTTTCTCATAGCTCACGCTGTAGGTATCTCAGT
TCGGTGTAGGTCGTTCGCTCCAAGCTGGGCTGTGTGCACGAACCCCCCGTTCAGCCCGACCGCTGCGCCT
TATCCGGTAACTATCGTCTTGAGTCCAACCCGGTAAGACACGACTTATCGCCACTGGCAGCAGCCACTGG
TAACAGGATTAGCAGAGCGAGGTATGTAGGCGGTGCTACAGAGTTCTTGAAGTGGTGGCCTAACTACGGC
TACACTAGAAGAACAGTATTTGGTATCTGCGCTCTGCTGAAGCCAGTTACCTTCGGAAAAAGAGTTGGTA
GCTCTTGATCCGGCAAACAAACCACCGCTGGTAGCGGTGGTTTTTTTGTTTGCAAGCAGCAGATTACGCG
CAGAAAAAAAGGATCTCAAGAAGATCCTTTGATCTTTTCTACGGGGTCTGACGCTCAGTGGAACGAAAAC
TCACGTTAAGGGATTTTGGTCATGAGATTATCAAAAAGGATCTTCACCTAGATCCTTTTAAATTAAAAAT
GAAGTTTTAAATCAATCTAAAGTATATATGAGTAAACTTGGTCTGACAGTTACCAATGCTTAATCAGTGA
GGCACCTATCTCAGCGATCTGTCTATTTCGTTCATCCATAGTTGCCTGACTCCCCGTCGTGTAGATAACT
ACGATACGGGAGGGCTTACCATCTGGCCCCAGTGCTGCAATGATACCGCGAGACCCACGCTCACCGGCTC
CAGATTTATCAGCAATAAACCAGCCAGCCGGAAGGGCCGAGCGCAGAAGTGGTCCTGCAACTTTATCCGC
CTCCATCCAGTCTATTAATTGTTGCCGGGAAGCTAGAGTAAGTAGTTCGCCAGTTAATAGTTTGCGCAAC
GTTGTTGCCATTGCTACAGGCATCGTGGTGTCACGCTCGTCGTTTGGTATGGCTTCATTCAGCTCCGGTT
CCCAACGATCAAGGCGAGTTACATGATCCCCCATGTTGTGCAAAAAAGCGGTTAGCTCCTTCGGTCCTCC
GATCGTTGTCAGAAGTAAGTTGGCCGCAGTGTTATCACTCATGGTTATGGCAGCACTGCATAATTCTCTT
ACTGTCATGCCATCCGTAAGATGCTTTTCTGTGACTGGTGAGTACTCAACCAAGTCATTCTGAGAATAGT
GTATGCGGCGACCGAGTTGCTCTTGCCCGGCGTCAATACGGGATAATACCGCGCCACATAGCAGAACTTT
AAAAGTGCTCATCATTGGAAAACGTTCTTCGGGGCGAAAACTCTCAAGGATCTTACCGCTGTTGAGATCC
AGTTCGATGTAACCCACTCGTGCACCCAACTGATCTTCAGCATCTTTTACTTTCACCAGCGTTTCTGGGT
GAGCAAAAACAGGAAGGCAAAATGCCGCAAAAAAGGGAATAAGGGCGACACGGAAATGTTGAATACTCAT
ACTCTTCCTTTTTCAATATTATTGAAGCATTTATCAGGGTTATTGTCTCATGAGCGGATACATATTTGAA
TGTATTTAGAAAAATAAACAAATAGGGGTTCCGCGCACATTTCCCCGAAAAGTGCCACCTAAATTGTAAG
CGTTAATATTTTGTTAAAATTCGCGTTAAATTTTTGTTAAATCAGCTCATTTTTTAACCAATAGGCCGAA
ATCGGCAAAATCCCTTATAAATCAAAAGAATAGACCGAGATAGGGT
[37 nt withheld, positions 8797-8833]
AAAGAACGTGGACTCCAACGTCAAAGG
[49 nt withheld, positions 8861-8909]
T
[91 nt withheld, positions 8911-9001]
G
[124 nt withheld, positions 9003-9126]
Features (pLannotate 1.2.2; 20 found; start..end, strand, type, name):
      5..160     -  CDS            lacZα (fragment): LacZα fragment of β-galactosidase; lacZ fragment
    162..281     +  CDS            B (fragment): PORTL_LAMBD - Experimental evidence at protein level: Swiss-Prot protein existence level 1. Forms the portal vertex of the capsid (PubMed:6228056, PubMed:6232391). This portal plays critical roles in head assembly, genome packaging, neck/tail attachment, and genome ejection (Probable). The portal protein multimerizes as a single ring-shaped homododecamer arranged around a central channel (PubMed:6232391). Binds to the terminase subunits to form the packaging machine (PubMed:7799432). From Escherichia phage lambda (Bacteriophage lambda).
   2164..2375    +  promoter       EF-1α core promoter: core promoter for human elongation factor EF-1α
   2388..2656    +  LTR            5' LTR (truncated): truncated 5' long terminal repeat (LTR) from human T-cell leukemia virus (HTLV) type 1
   2694..3938    +  CDS            Crhr1: CRFR1_RAT - Also known as Crhr. Experimental evidence at protein level: Swiss-Prot protein existence level 1. G-protein coupled receptor for CRH (corticotropin-releasing factor) and UCN (urocortin). Has high affinity for CRH and UCN. Ligand binding causes a conformation change that triggers signaling via guanine nucleotide-binding proteins (G proteins) and down-stream effectors, such as adenylate cyclase. Promotes the activation of adenylate cyclase, leading to increased intracellular cAMP levels. Inhibits the activity of the calcium channel CACNA1H. Required for normal embryonic development o
   3939..3964    +  CDS            3xHA (fragment): three tandem HA epitope tags
   4096..4558    +  misc_feature   IRES: internal ribosome entry site (IRES) of the encephalomyocarditis virus (EMCV)
   4584..4980    +  CDS            BSD (fragment): blasticidin S deaminase; Aspergillus terreus BSD; confers resistance to blasticidin
   4995..5101    +  misc_feature   WPRE (fragment): woodchuck hepatitis virus posttranscriptional regulatory element
   5110..5231    +  polyA_signal   SV40 poly(A) signal: SV40 polyadenylation signal
   5249..5341    +  ncRNA          G-CSF SLDE: Accession: RF00183 - G-CSF factor stem-loop destabilising element (SLDE)
   6038..6505    +  CDS            B (fragment): PORTL_LAMBD - Experimental evidence at protein level: Swiss-Prot protein existence level 1. Forms the portal vertex of the capsid (PubMed:6228056, PubMed:6232391). This portal plays critical roles in head assembly, genome packaging, neck/tail attachment, and genome ejection (Probable). The portal protein multimerizes as a single ring-shaped homododecamer arranged around a central channel (PubMed:6232391). Binds to the terminase subunits to form the packaging machine (PubMed:7799432). From Escherichia phage lambda (Bacteriophage lambda).
   6543..6559    -  protein_bind   lac operator: The lac repressor binds to the lac operator to inhibit transcription in E. coli. This inhibition can be relieved by adding lactose or isopropyl-β-D-thiogalactopyranoside (IPTG). lac repressor encoded by lacI
   6567..6597    -  promoter       lac promoter: promoter for the E. coli lac operon
   6612..6633    -  protein_bind   CAP binding site: CAP binding activates transcription in the presence of cAMP. E. coli catabolite activator protein
   6646..6738    -  CDS            lacI (fragment): lac repressor; lacI; The lac repressor binds to the lac operator to inhibit transcription in E. coli. This inhibition can be relieved by adding lactose or isopropyl-β-D-thiogalactopyranoside (IPTG).
   6921..7509    -  rep_origin     ori: high-copy-number ColE1/pMB1/pBR322/pUC origin of replication
   7680..8540    -  CDS            AmpR: β-lactamase; bla; confers resistance to ampicillin, carbenicillin, and related antibiotics
   8541..8645    -  promoter       AmpR promoter: bla
   8698..9126    -  rep_origin     f1 ori (sequence partly withheld): f1 bacteriophage origin of replication; arrow indicates direction of (+) strand synthesis
