[The description below was written by a language model from this plasmid's Addgene catalogue record and pLannotate feature annotations shown in this document.]
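Description:
pAS_4xhyb PylT A41AA C55A CRFR1 95TAG 263TAA-HA is a 9.1 kb mammalian expression plasmid on the pAS backbone, designed for genetic code expansion by either transient transfection or stable piggyBac-mediated genomic integration. In bacteria it is maintained through a high-copy ColE1/pUC-type origin and selected with ampicillin (AmpR under the bla promoter). An f1 origin and remnants of a lacZα/lac promoter region are also present.

The main expression unit uses an EF-1α core promoter followed by an HTLV-1 5' LTR fragment, a common composite enhancer arrangement, to drive rat CRFR1 (Crhr1, 1245 bp). This gene encodes the G-protein coupled receptor for corticotropin-releasing factor and urocortin. The coding sequence carries an amber (TAG) codon at position 95 and an ochre (TAA) codon at position 263, and it ends in a C-terminal HA epitope, so only receptor in which both stop codons have been suppressed is full length and tagged. Downstream, an EMCV IRES links blasticidin S deaminase to the same transcript for selection of mammalian cells, followed by a WPRE fragment and an SV40 polyadenylation signal.

According to the record, the plasmid also carries four copies of a hybrid pyrrolysyl tRNA (PylT) gene bearing the A41AA and C55A mutations. Neither this cassette nor the piggyBac terminal repeats were recognised by the automated annotation, which leaves sizeable regions unlabelled, and the tRNA promoters are not stated. No aminoacyl-tRNA synthetase is annotated or mentioned in the record. The construct serves dual stop-codon suppression, placing two distinct noncanonical amino acids in CRFR1 for two-colour bioorthogonal labelling and crosslinking on live mammalian cells.
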