Addgene plasmid #154781: pAS_4xhyb PylT A41AA C55A CRFR1 95TAG 263TAA-HA
Purpose: plasmid with 4xhybrid PylT cassette (mutant A41AA C55A) and rat CRFR1 95TAG 263TAA, for transient transfection or stable, piggybac-mediated, integration
Depositing lab: Simon Elsaesser. Depositing organization: Karolinska Institutet. Publication: Site-Specific Incorporation of Two ncAAs for Two-Color Bioorthogonal Labeling and Crosslinking of Proteins on Live Mammalian Cells. Meineke B, Heimgartner J, Eirich J, Landreh M, Elsasser SJ. Cell Rep. 2020 Jun 23;31(12):107811. doi: 10.1016/j.celrep.2020.107811. PubMed 32579937.
Backbone
  Vector backbone: pAS
  Vector type: Mammalian Expression
  Selectable markers: Blasticidin
Growth in bacteria
  Bacterial resistance: Ampicillin, 100 μg/mL
  Growth temperature: 37°C
  Growth strain: NEB Stable
  Copy number: High Copy
Gene/Insert
  Gene/Insert name: CRFR1
  Species: R. norvegicus (rat)
  Insert size (bp): 1245
  Mutation: 95TAG 263TAA in CRFR1-HA, hybrid PylT with A41AA and C55A mutation
  Entrez Gene: Crhr1 (a.k.a. CRF-R, CRF-R-1, CRF-R1, CRF1, CRFR-1, CRFR1, CRH-R, CRH-R 1, CRH-R-1, CRH-R1)
  Promoter: EF1
  Tag / fusion protein: HA (C terminal on insert)
  Cloning method: Ligation Independent Cloning
Terms and licenses: Academic/Nonprofit Terms; Industry Terms: Not Available to Industry
Depositor comments: dual suppression of rat CRFR1 described by Serfling et al., 2018 (PMID: 29177436 )
How to cite: pAS_4xhyb PylT A41AA C55A CRFR1 95TAG 263TAA-HA was a gift from Simon Elsaesser (Addgene plasmid # 154781 ; http://n2t.net/addgene:154781 ; RRID:Addgene_154781)
